Addgene plasmid #223316: pLenti-CMV-Puro-PNPT1 S484A
Purpose: Lentiviral vector expressing human PNPT1 S484A variant
Depositing lab: Judy Lieberman. Depositing organization: Boston Children's Hospital. Publication: Gasdermin D permeabilization of mitochondrial inner and outer membranes accelerates and enhances pyroptosis. Miao R, Jiang C, Chang WY, Zhang H, An J, Ho F, Chen P, Zhang H, Junqueira C, Amgalan D, Liang FG, Zhang J, Evavold CL, Hafner-Bratkovic I, Zhang Z, Fontana P, Xia S, Waldeck-Weiermair M, Pan Y, Michel T, Bar-Peled L, Wu H, Kagan JC, Kitsis RN, Zhang P, Liu X, Lieberman J. Immunity. 2023 Nov 14;56(11):2523-2541.e8. doi: 10.1016/j.immuni.2023.10.004. Epub 2023 Nov 3. PubMed 37924812.
Backbone
  Vector backbone: pLenti-CMV-Puro-PNPT1
  Vector type: Mammalian Expression, Lentiviral
  Selectable markers: Puromycin
Growth in bacteria
  Bacterial resistance: Ampicillin, 100 μg/mL
  Growth temperature: 37°C
  Growth strain: NEB Stable
  Copy number: Unknown
Gene/Insert
  Gene/Insert name: Polyribonucleotide Nucleotidyltransferase 1 (alt name: PNPT1)
  Species: H. sapiens (human)
  Mutation: Changed serine 484 to alanine
  Entrez Gene: PNPT1 (a.k.a. COXPD13, DFNB70, OLD35, PNPASE, SCA25, old-35)
Terms and licenses: Academic/Nonprofit Terms; Industry Terms: Not Available to Industry
How to cite: pLenti-CMV-Puro-PNPT1 S484A was a gift from Judy Lieberman (Addgene plasmid # 223316 ; http://n2t.net/addgene:223316 ; RRID:Addgene_223316)
