[The description below was written by a language model from this plasmid's Addgene catalogue record and pLannotate feature annotations shown in this document.]
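Description:
pLenti-CMV-Puro-PNPT1 S484A is a 9,688-nt lentiviral mammalian expression plasmid that carries human PNPT1 (polyribonucleotide nucleotidyltransferase 1, also called PNPase) with serine 484 changed to alanine. It is maintained in E. coli through a high-copy ColE1/pUC-type origin and the β-lactamase gene for ampicillin selection. The bacterial portion also retains an f1 origin, lac promoter/operator and lacZα remnants, and T7 and T3 promoters. These are typical leftovers of a phagemid-derived backbone.

The transfer cassette has a third-generation, self-inactivating layout. An RSV promoter is fused to a truncated HIV-1 5' LTR and drives genomic RNA production in packaging cells. It is followed by the Ψ packaging signal with a partial gag sequence, the Rev response element for Rev-dependent nuclear export, and a ΔU3 3' LTR that disables LTR promoter activity after integration. An SV40 poly(A) signal and SV40 origin lie downstream of the 3' LTR.

Within the provirus, a CMV immediate-early promoter with a partial enhancer drives the PNPT1 S484A open reading frame. No epitope tag or reporter is annotated on it. Unusually, the cPPT/CTS element, which aids nuclear import of the preintegration complex, sits downstream of the PNPT1 coding sequence. Next comes a human PGK promoter driving puromycin N-acetyltransferase, which allows selection of stably transduced cells. A short U6 promoter fragment is annotated next to the CMV enhancer, and no WPRE is annotated.

PNPT1 is a mitochondrial intermembrane-space 3'-to-5' exoribonuclease. The record does not state the functional consequence of the S484A substitution. The associated publication concerns gasdermin D permeabilization of mitochondrial membranes during pyroptosis, so the construct was presumably used to express this variant stably in mammalian cells in that context.
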