Features (pLannotate 1.2.2; 29 found; start..end, strand, type, name):
     60..648     -  rep_origin     ori: high-copy-number ColE1/pMB1/pBR322/pUC origin of replication
    819..1679    -  CDS            AmpR: β-lactamase; bla; confers resistance to ampicillin, carbenicillin, and related antibiotics
   1680..1784    -  promoter       AmpR promoter: bla
   1837..2265    -  rep_origin     f1 ori (sequence partly withheld): f1 bacteriophage origin of replication; arrow indicates direction of (+) strand synthesis
   2270..2425    -  CDS            lacZα (fragment): LacZα fragment of β-galactosidase; lacZ fragment
   2433..2451    +  promoter       T7 promoter: promoter for bacteriophage T7 RNA polymerase
   2472..2607    -  rep_origin     SV40 ori: SV40 origin of replication
   2647..2768    -  polyA_signal   SV40 poly(A) signal: SV40 polyadenylation signal
   2840..3073    -  LTR            3' LTR (ΔU3): self-inactivating 3' long terminal repeat (LTR) from HIV-1
   3075..3158    -  CDS            nef (fragment): NEF_HV1Z2 - Experimental evidence at protein level: Swiss-Prot protein existence level 1. Extracellular Nef protein targets CD4(+) T-lymphocytes for apoptosis by interacting with CXCR4 surface receptors. From Human immunodeficiency virus type 1 group M subtype D (isolate Z2/CDC-Z34) (HIV-1).
   3201..3800    -  CDS            PuroR: puromycin N-acetyltransferase; pac from Streptomyces alboniger; confers resistance to puromycin
   3822..4332    -  promoter       hPGK promoter: human phosphoglycerate kinase 1 promoter
   4381..4498    -  misc_feature   cPPT/CTS: central polypurine tract and central termination sequence of HIV-1
   4543..6891    -  CDS            PNPT1: PNPT1_HUMAN - Also known as PNPASE. Experimental evidence at protein level: Swiss-Prot protein existence level 1. RNA-binding protein implicated in numerous RNA metabolic processes. Catalyzes the phosphorolysis of single-stranded polyribonucleotides processively in the 3'-to-5' direction. Mitochondrial intermembrane factor with RNA-processing exoribonulease activity. Component of the mitochondrial degradosome (mtEXO) complex, that degrades 3' overhang double-stranded RNA with a 3'-to-5' directionality in an ATP-dependent manner. Involved in the degradation of non-coding mitochondrial transcrip
   6935..7138    -  promoter       CMV promoter: human cytomegalovirus (CMV) immediate early promoter
   7139..7273    -  enhancer       CMV enhancer (fragment): human cytomegalovirus immediate early enhancer; contains an 18-bp deletion relative to the standard CMV enhancer
   7264..7447    -  promoter       U6 promoter (fragment): RNA polymerase III promoter for human U6 snRNA
   7497..7597    -  CDS            Rev (fragment): human immunodeficiency virus 1 (HIV-1) Rev protein; rev; enhances nuclear export of unspliced and incompletely spliced viral mRNAs
   7974..8207    -  misc_feature   RRE: The Rev response element (RRE) of HIV-1 allows for Rev-dependent mRNA export from the nucleus to the cytoplasm.
   8353..8716    -  CDS            HIV-1 gag (fragment): gag protein from human immunodeficiency virus 1; gag
   8700..8825    -  misc_feature   HIV-1 Ψ: packaging signal of human immunodeficiency virus type 1
   8872..9052    -  LTR            5' LTR (truncated): truncated 5' long terminal repeat (LTR) from HIV-1
   9053..9279    -  promoter       RSV promoter: Rous sarcoma virus enhancer/promoter
   9307..9325    -  promoter       T3 promoter: promoter for bacteriophage T3 RNA polymerase
   9370..9386    -  protein_bind   lac operator: The lac repressor binds to the lac operator to inhibit transcription in E. coli. This inhibition can be relieved by adding lactose or isopropyl-β-D-thiogalactopyranoside (IPTG). lac repressor encoded by lacI
   9394..9424    -  promoter       lac promoter: promoter for the E. coli lac operon
   9439..9460    -  protein_bind   CAP binding site: CAP binding activates transcription in the presence of cAMP. E. coli catabolite activator protein
   9473..9565    -  CDS            lacI (fragment): lac repressor; lacI; The lac repressor binds to the lac operator to inhibit transcription in E. coli. This inhibition can be relieved by adding lactose or isopropyl-β-D-thiogalactopyranoside (IPTG).
   9567..9688    -  rep_origin     RSF ori (fragment): Plasmids containing the RSF 1030 origin of replication can be propagated in E. coli cells that contain additional plasmids with compatible origins.
>Addgene plasmid #223316 | pLenti-CMV-Puro-PNPT1 S484A | addgene full sequence | sequence record 448238 | Addgene NGS Result
ATGTGAGCAAAAGGCCAGCAAAAGGCCAGGAACCGTAAAAAGGCCGCGTTGCTGGCGTTTTTCCATAGGC
TCCGCCCCCCTGACGAGCATCACAAAAATCGACGCTCAAGTCAGAGGTGGCGAAACCCGACAGGACTATA
AAGATACCAGGCGTTTCCCCCTGGAAGCTCCCTCGTGCGCTCTCCTGTTCCGACCCTGCCGCTTACCGGA
TACCTGTCCGCCTTTCTCCCTTCGGGAAGCGTGGCGCTTTCTCATAGCTCACGCTGTAGGTATCTCAGTT
CGGTGTAGGTCGTTCGCTCCAAGCTGGGCTGTGTGCACGAACCCCCCGTTCAGCCCGACCGCTGCGCCTT
ATCCGGTAACTATCGTCTTGAGTCCAACCCGGTAAGACACGACTTATCGCCACTGGCAGCAGCCACTGGT
AACAGGATTAGCAGAGCGAGGTATGTAGGCGGTGCTACAGAGTTCTTGAAGTGGTGGCCTAACTACGGCT
ACACTAGAAGAACAGTATTTGGTATCTGCGCTCTGCTGAAGCCAGTTACCTTCGGAAAAAGAGTTGGTAG
CTCTTGATCCGGCAAACAAACCACCGCTGGTAGCGGTGGTTTTTTTGTTTGCAAGCAGCAGATTACGCGC
AGAAAAAAAGGATCTCAAGAAGATCCTTTGATCTTTTCTACGGGGTCTGACGCTCAGTGGAACGAAAACT
CACGTTAAGGGATTTTGGTCATGAGATTATCAAAAAGGATCTTCACCTAGATCCTTTTAAATTAAAAATG
AAGTTTTAAATCAATCTAAAGTATATATGAGTAAACTTGGTCTGACAGTTACCAATGCTTAATCAGTGAG
GCACCTATCTCAGCGATCTGTCTATTTCGTTCATCCATAGTTGCCTGACTCCCCGTCGTGTAGATAACTA
CGATACGGGAGGGCTTACCATCTGGCCCCAGTGCTGCAATGATACCGCGAGACCCACGCTCACCGGCTCC
AGATTTATCAGCAATAAACCAGCCAGCCGGAAGGGCCGAGCGCAGAAGTGGTCCTGCAACTTTATCCGCC
TCCATCCAGTCTATTAATTGTTGCCGGGAAGCTAGAGTAAGTAGTTCGCCAGTTAATAGTTTGCGCAACG
TTGTTGCCATTGCTACAGGCATCGTGGTGTCACGCTCGTCGTTTGGTATGGCTTCATTCAGCTCCGGTTC
CCAACGATCAAGGCGAGTTACATGATCCCCCATGTTGTGCAAAAAAGCGGTTAGCTCCTTCGGTCCTCCG
ATCGTTGTCAGAAGTAAGTTGGCCGCAGTGTTATCACTCATGGTTATGGCAGCACTGCATAATTCTCTTA
CTGTCATGCCATCCGTAAGATGCTTTTCTGTGACTGGTGAGTACTCAACCAAGTCATTCTGAGAATAGTG
TATGCGGCGACCGAGTTGCTCTTGCCCGGCGTCAATACGGGATAATACCGCGCCACATAGCAGAACTTTA
AAAGTGCTCATCATTGGAAAACGTTCTTCGGGGCGAAAACTCTCAAGGATCTTACCGCTGTTGAGATCCA
GTTCGATGTAACCCACTCGTGCACCCAACTGATCTTCAGCATCTTTTACTTTCACCAGCGTTTCTGGGTG
AGCAAAAACAGGAAGGCAAAATGCCGCAAAAAAGGGAATAAGGGCGACACGGAAATGTTGAATACTCATA
CTCTTCCTTTTTCAATATTATTGAAGCATTTATCAGGGTTATTGTCTCATGAGCGGATACATATTTGAAT
GTATTTAGAAAAATAAACAAATAGGGGTTCCGCGCACATTTCCCCGAAAAGTGCCACCTAAATTGTAAGC
GTTAATATTTTGTTAAAATTCGCGTTAAATTTTTGTTAAATCAGCTCATTTTTTAACCAATAGGCCGAAA
TCGGCAAAATCCCTTATAAATCAAAAGAATAGACCGAGATAGGGT
[37 nt withheld, positions 1936-1972]
AAAGAACGTGGACTCCAACGTCAAAGG
[49 nt withheld, positions 2000-2048]
T
[91 nt withheld, positions 2050-2140]
G
[124 nt withheld, positions 2142-2265]
CCCATTCGCCATTCAGGCTGCGCAACTGTTGGGAAGGGCGATCGGTGCGGGCCTCTTCGCTATTACGCCA
GCTGGCGAAAGGGGGATGTGCTGCAAGGCGATTAAGTTGGGTAACGCCAGGGTTTTCCCAGTCACGACGT
TGTAAAACGACGGCCAGTGAGCGCGCGTAATACGACTCACTATAGGGCGAATTGGGTACGTCCCTAGGCC
TCCAAAAAAGCCTCCTCACTACTTCTGGAATAGCTCAGAGGCCGAGGCGGCCTCGGCCTCTGCATAAATA
AAAAAAATTAGTCAGCCATGGGGCGGAGAATGGGCGGAACTGGGCGGAGTTAGGGGCGGGATGGGCGGAG
TTAGGGGCGGGATAGCTAGAGCCAGACATGATAAGATACATTGATGAGTTTGGACAAACCACAACTAGAA
TGCAGTGAAAAAAATGCTTTATTTGTGAAATTTGTGATGCTATTGCTTTATTTGTAACCATTATAAGCTG
CAATAAACAAGTTCCTCTCACTCTCTGATATTCATTTCTTTGCAAGTTATAAATACTGAATAATAAGATG
ACATGAACTACTACTGCTAGAGATTTTCCACACTGACTAAAAGGGTCTGAGGGATCTCTAGTTACCAGAG
TCACACAACAGACGGGCACACACTACTTGAAGCACTCAAGGCAAGCTTTATTGAGGCTTAAGCAGTGGGT
TCCCTAGTTAGCCAGAGAGCTCCCAGGCTCAGATCTGGTCTAACCAGAGAGACCCAGTACAAGCAAAAAG
CAGATCTTGTCTTCGTTGGGAGTGAATTAGCCCTTCCAGTCCCCCCTTTTCTTTTAAAAAGTGGCTAAGA
TCTACAGCTGCCTTGTAAGTCATTGGTCTTAAAGGTACCGATGCATGGGGTCGTGCGCTCCTTTCGGTCG
GGCGCTGCGGGTCGTGGGGCGGGCGTCAGGCACCGGGCTTGCGGGTCATGCACCAGGTGCGCGGTCCTTC
GGGCACCTCGACGTCGGCGGTGACGGTGAAGCCGAGCCGCTCGTAGAAGGGGAGGTTGCGGGGCGCGGAG
GTCTCCAGGAAGGCGGGCACCCCGGCGCGCTCGGCCGCCTCCACTCCGGGGAGCACGACGGCGCTGCCCA
GACCCTTGCCCTGGTGGTCGGGCGAGACGCCGACGGTGGCCAGGAACCACGCGGGCTCCTTGGGCCGGTG
CGGCGCCAGGAGGCCTTCCATCTGTTGCTGCGCGGCCAGCCGGGAACCGCTCAACTCGGCCATGCGCGGG
CCGATCTCGGCGAACACCGCCCCCGCTTCGACGCTCTCCGGCGTGGTCCAGACCGCCACCGCGGCGCCGT
CGTCCGCGACCCACACCTTGCCGATGTCGAGCCCGACGCGCGTGAGGAAGAGTTCTTGCAGCTCGGTGAC
CCGCTCGATGTGGCGGTCCGGATCGACGGTGTGGCGCGTGGCGGGGTAGTCGGCGAACGCGGCGGCGAGG
GTGCGTACGGCCCTGGGGACGTCGTCGCGGGTGGCGAGGCGCACCGTGGGCTTGTACTCGGTCATGGTAA
GCTCCGGTGGATCCCCCTGGGGAGAGAGGTCGGTGATTCGGTCAACGAGGGAGCCGACTGCCGACGTGCG
CTCCGGAGGCTTGCAGAATGCGGAACACCGCGCGGGCAGGAACAGGGCCCACACTACCGCCCCACACCCC
GCCTCCCGCACCGCCCCTTCCCGGCCGCTGCTCTCGGCGCGCCCTGCTGAGCAGCCGCTATTGGCCACAG
CCCATCGCGGTCGGCGCGCTGCCATTGCTCCCTGGCGCTGTCCGTCTGCGAGGGTACTAGTGAGACGTGC
GGCTTCCGTTTGTCACGTCCGGCACGCCGCGAACCGCAAGGAACCTTCCCGACTTAGGGGCGGAGCAGGA
AGCGTCGCCGGGGGGCCCACAAGGGTAGCGGCGAAGATCCGGGTGACGCTGCGAACGGACGTGAAGAATG
TGCGAGACCCAGGGTCGGCGCCGCTGCGTTTCCCGGAACCACGCCCAGAGCAGCCGCGTCCCTGCGCAAA
CCCAGGGCTGCCTTGGAAAAGGCGCAACCCCAACCCCCTCGAGCCGCGGCCAAAGTGGATCTCTGCTGTC
CCTGTAATAAACCCGAAAATTTTGAATTTTTGTAATTTGTTTTTGTAATTCTTTAGTTTGTATGTCTGTT
GCTATTATGTCTACTATTCTTTCCCCTGCACTGTACCCCCCAATCCCCCCTTTTCTTTTAAAATTGTGGA
TGAATACTGCCATTTGTCTCGAGGTCGAGAATTCTCACTGAGAATTAGATGATGACTGTGAAATAGGTTC
TCCCATTACAATACTACTTCTGTCATTCAAAGTTCTGACCACGGTTGTAGCTGGCGACTGAAGCACTTTT
CGAGAAAGCCTCATTCTTCCATCGGCTGGGTCACGTCCAAAGTATTTCACCTGAATTTCTTGGCCAACTT
CTAATCCTAGGGCAGTAGGATGTTTAATCTTTCGTTGATCAAGTTGTGTGTTATGAAGCAGTACCGCAGT
CATATTTGGATATAATTTTACCATTACACCAGTATCTCTGATTTCAGTTATTGTGGCGGTATATACTGCT
CCAAATTCTAATTGCTGCTCCTGATCATCCTTGCAGATTTCAGTAATGAAGTCTCTTGCCTCATGCATAG
CACTGGGTGTTGGTGCAAATACAGAAAACGTTTCTTCATCCACCTGACTAATAGTTACACCTGTTTCAGC
CTGAAGTTTTTTTAAGTTATAGCCACCAGGTCCAACAAATTTTGCTCGTTTTGATAATGGAACCTGAACA
GTTTCTACAACAGGTCCATTTTCTTTTCTAGATGCTCGAGGTTTTGAAATAGTTTTGTTCATGATCTGTA
ATATCTCCTTTTTTGCCACTGAAGCTTGTTGAATAGCCTCCATCACAATTTTTATTGGTATTCCAGGTAA
TTTAATATCAGCCTGTAATGCAGTTATTCCTTTATTAGTGCCAGCTATTTTGAAGTCCATGTCACCATTG
TAATCTTCAATTCCCAAAATATCTGTCAGCAAACGATAATCTTCTATTTCACCCTTCTCAGGATCGGTTT
TGGTGACCAATCCTATTGCTACGCCTGCAACAGCAGATGAAATTGGAACCCCTGAATCCATTAATGCTAA
ACTTCCGCCACATGCAGATGCCATAGCAGATGACCCATTTGACTCTAGGACTTCAGATGTAACTCTTATG
GTGAAAGGAAAATCTCGGGGAATAACAGGATACAAAGCTTTCTCAGCAAGAGCACCATGCCCAAGTTCTC
TTCTATTTAAACCAGTGACTTTGCCAATTTCATTAGTTGCATAAGGAGGAAACTCGTAGTGCAGCATGAA
ATTTTTATCTTTTATCCCATTTATAGCTGTTATAACTTGATCTGACTTAATACCAGATTCTAATGAATCG
AAAGTGACGGTACAAAGCACCTGTGTTTGTCCTCTTTGAAATAATGCTGATCCATGAAGGGTTTTAAACA
TATCTACCTCACAACTTACATTCCTAAGTGAAGTCAAATCCCGACCATCGCACCTTTTGTATTCATTCAA
AACAATACTTCTAAAAACTTCCTTTGCAACAACATTGAAGGATTCTATTATTTCATATGGATCGGCTTCT
GGAAATTTTTCTTTTAGTTGTTCCTCCGTATCTAATCTTATTTTGTTAACAGCTTCATCTCTGGAAACTT
TGTCATGCTCGTAATCTGTAAAAACTGCATAGAGTCTCTCCATAGCAAGTTTATGAGTATATTTCACAAT
CTCTGGCGAAGGGGTAAATAACTTCTGAGGTGTCCTCTTGGTAACACCAGTTTCTTTTACCAACTGCTGA
ATGCCCTGAATTATTTGTTGGGTATATTTCACTCCCACTTTGATAGCATGGCAAAAGTCCTGCTGTAAAA
TGTTCTCTGCAGAGGCTTCCAACATGACAATCTGACTTTTAGGTGCTCCAGCAACCACTAAATTTAAAGT
ACTAGAAGACATTTCTTTTCTTGTTGGGTTAACAACATATTCTCCATCAATTATTCCTATTCGTACTGCC
CCAACAGGTCCATTCCAAGGAATATCTGATAATGAGAGGGCTACGGAAGCGCCATTAATTGCTAGGACAT
CAGGCTCATTTACACCATCTACTGCTAACAGATTACACAGAACCTGTGTATCATAGAAGTAGCCAGCTGG
AAAGAGCGGTCTAATTGAACGATCTATTATTCGACTTGTTAGAATTTCTTTATCAGAAGTACCAATCTCT
CTTCTCAGATAGTTTGTGGGAATTCTACCTGCTGCAGCAGCTTTTTGTCTGTAGTCAACCACCAAAGGCA
TAAACTGGGAAGGGGAAGGTTTTGTTTTACTGACCGCTGTGACCATTACTGCAGTGTCACCTGACTGTAC
TACAGCAGAGCCATCTGCAAATCTGGCCAGCTTTCCAGAAGATATTTCTAATTTCCTGTTGCCTAAGTCC
ACGGCCACAGCTCGAGACCCTGCGCTACTCCATAGTGCTCGCACTTGCAACTGGGTGAGTGCCCGATCCC
GCCGTGGCAGAAGGAAAGGACCATCGCTCAGGGGCCGGAGCCGGAGGCACGAGCAGCAGTACCTGCAGGC
CGCCATGGTGGCACCGGTAGCGCTAGCGGATCTGACGGTTCACTAAACCAGCTCTGCTTATATAGACCTC
CCACCGTACACGCCTACCGCCCATTTGCGTCAATGGGGCGGAGTTGTTACGACATTTTGGAAAGTCCCGT
TGATTTTGGTGCCAAAACAAACTCCCATTGACGTCAATGGGGTGGAGACTTGGAAATCCCCGTGAGTCAA
ACCGCTATCCACGCCCATTGATGTACTGCCAAAACCGCATCACCATGGTAATAGCGATGACTAATACGTA
GATGTACTGCCAAGTAGGAAAGTCCCATAAGGTCATGTACTGGGCATAATGCCAGGCGGGCCATTTACCG
TCATTGACGTCAATAGGGGGCGTACTTGGCATATGATAGTCCATTTTAAAACATAATTTTAAAACTGCAA
ACTACCCAAGAAATTATTACTTTCTACGTCACGTATTTTGTACTAATATCTTTGTGTTTACAGTCAAATT
AATTCCAATTATCTCTCTAACAGCCTTGTATCGTATATGCAAATATGAAGGAATCATGGGAAATAGGCCC
TCGGTGAAGGGGGCGGCCGCTCGAGGCTAGTCTCGTGATCGATACCGTCGAGATCCGTTCACTAATCGAA
TGGATCTGTCTCTGTCTCTCTCTCCACCTTCTTCTTCTATTCCTTCGGGCCTGTCGGGTCCCCTCGGGGT
TGGGAGGTGGGTCTGAAACGATAATGGTGAATATCCCTGCCTAACTCTATTCACTATAGAAAGTACAGCA
AAAACTATTCTTAAACCTACCAAGCCTCCTACTATCATTATGAATAATTTTATATACCACAGCCAATTTG
TTATGTTAAACCAATTCCACAAACTTGCCCATTTATCTAATTCCAATAATTCTTGTTCATTCTTTTCTTG
CTGGTTTTGCGATTCTTCAATTAAGGAGTGTATTAAGCTTGTGTAATTGTTAATTTCTCTGTCCCACTCC
ATCCAGGTCGTGTGATTCCAAATCTGTTCCAGAGATTTATTACTCCAACTAGCATTCCAAGGCACAGCAG
TGGTGCAAATGAGTTTTCCAGAGCAACCCCAAATCCCCAGGAGCTGTTGATCCTTTAGGTATCTTTCCAC
AGCCAGGATTCTTGCCTGGAGCTGCTTGATGCCCCAGACTGTGAGTTGCAACAGATGCTGTTGCGCCTCA
ATAGCCCTCAGCAAATTGTTCTGCTGCTGCACTATACCAGACAATAATTGTCTGGCCTGTACCGTCAGCG
TCATTGACGCTGCGCCCATAGTGCTTCCTGCTGCTCCCAAGAACCCAAGGAACAAAGCTCCTATTCCCAC
TGCTCTTTTTTCTCTCTGCACCACTCTTCTCTTTGCCTTGGTGGGTGCTACTCCTAATGGTTCAATTTTT
ACTACTTTATATTTATATAATTCACTTCTCCAATTGTCCCTCATATCTCCTCCTCCAGGTCTGAAGATCA
GCGGCCGCTTGCTGTGCGGTGGTCTTACTTTTGTTTTGCTCTTCCTCTATCTTGTCTAAAGCTTCCTTGG
TGTCTTTTATCTCTATCCTTTGATGCACACAATAGAGGGTTGCTACTGTATTATATAATGATCTAAGTTC
TTCTGATCCTGTCTGAAGGGATGGTTGTAGCTGTCCCAGTATTTGTCTACAGCCTTCTGATGTTTCTAAC
AGGCCAGGATTAACTGCGAATCGTTCTAGCTCCCTGCTTGCCCATACTATATGTTTTAATTTATATTTTT
TCTTTCCCCCTGGCCTTAACCGAATTTTTTCCCATCGCGATCTAATTCTCCCCCGCTTAATACTGACGCT
CTCGCACCCATCTCTCTCCTTCTAGCCTCCGCTAGTCAAAATTTTTGGCGTACTCACCAGTCGCCGCCCC
TCGCCTCTTGCCGTGCGCGCTTCAGCAAGCCGAGTCCTGCGTCGAGAGAGCTCCTCTGGTTTCCCTTTCG
CTTTCAAGTCCCTGTTCGGGCGCCACTGCTAGAGATTTTCCACACTGACTAAAAGGGTCTGAGGGATCTC
TAGTTACCAGAGTCACACAACAGACGGGCACACACTACTTGAAGCACTCAAGGCAAGCTTTATTGAGGCT
TAAGCAGTGGGTTCCCTAGTTAGCCAGAGAGCTCCCAGGCTCAGATCTGGTCTAACCAGAGAGACCCGTT
TATGTATCGAGCTAGGCACTTAAATACAATATCTCTGCAATGCGGCAATTCAGTGGTTCGTCCAATCCAT
GTCAGACCCGTCTGTTGCCTTCCTAATAAGGCACGATCGTACCACCTTACTTCCACCAATCGGCATGCAC
GGTGCTTTTTCTCTCCTTGTAAGGCATGTTGCTAACTCATCGTTACCATGTTGCAAGACTACAAGAGTAT
TGCATAAGACTACATTAAGCTTGCAGCTCCAGCTTTTGTTCCCTTTAGTGAGGGTTAATTGCGCGCTTGG
CGTAATCATGGTCATAGCTGTTTCCTGTGTGAAATTGTTATCCGCTCACAATTCCACACAACATACGAGC
CGGAAGCATAAAGTGTAAAGCCTGGGGTGCCTAATGAGTGAGCTAACTCACATTAATTGCGTTGCGCTCA
CTGCCCGCTTTCCAGTCGGGAAACCTGTCGTGCCAGCTGCATTAATGAATCGGCCAACGCGCGGGGAGAG
GCGGTTTGCGTATTGGGCGCTCTTCCGCTTCCTCGCTCACTGACTCGCTGCGCTCGGTCGTTCGGCTGCG
GCGAGCGGTATCAGCTCACTCAAAGGCGGTAATACGGTTATCCACAGAATCAGGGGATAACGCAGGAAAG
AAC
